Addgene plasmid #62400: MXS_TagBFP
Purpose: MXS_chaining vector with TagBFP
Depositing lab: Pierre Neveu. Depositing organization: European Molecular Biology Laboratory (EMBL), Heidelberg. Publication: MXS-Chaining: A Highly Efficient Cloning Platform for Imaging and Flow Cytometry Approaches in Mammalian Systems. Sladitschek HL, Neveu PA. PLoS One. 2015 Apr 24;10(4):e0124958. doi: 10.1371/journal.pone.0124958. eCollection 2015. PONE-D-15-01385 PubMed 25909630.
Backbone
  Vector backbone: MXS_chaining vector
  Backbone manufacturer: Neveu lab, Addgene plasmid #62394
  Backbone size w/o insert (bp): 1945
  Vector type: Synthetic Biology
Growth in bacteria
  Bacterial resistance: Ampicillin, 100 μg/mL
  Growth temperature: 37°C
  Growth strain: Mach1
  Copy number: High Copy
Gene/Insert
  Gene/Insert name: TagBFP
  Species: Synthetic
  Insert size (bp): 705
  Cloning method: Restriction Enzyme; 5′ cloning site MluI (not destroyed); 3′ cloning site SalI (not destroyed)
  Sequencing primers: 5′ TTACCGCCTTTGAGTGAG; 3′ TTGTCTCATGAGCGGATAC
Terms and licenses: Academic/Nonprofit Terms; Industry Terms: Not Available to Industry
How to cite: MXS_TagBFP was a gift from Pierre Neveu (Addgene plasmid # 62400 ; http://n2t.net/addgene:62400 ; RRID:Addgene_62400)
