[The description below was written by a language model from this plasmid's Addgene catalogue record and pLannotate feature annotations shown in this document.]
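Description:
MXS_TagBFP is a small synthetic-biology building-block plasmid from the MXS-chaining cloning platform, a modular system developed for assembling constructs for imaging and flow cytometry in mammalian cells. It consists of the minimal MXS_chaining vector backbone (about 1.9 kb) carrying a roughly 0.7 kb TagBFP insert, giving a total annotated sequence of 2,628 nt. The backbone is purely a bacterial propagation vehicle: a high-copy ColE1/pUC-type origin of replication and a β-lactamase (AmpR) gene driven by its own bla promoter, which provides ampicillin selection in E. coli.

The payload is the coding sequence of TagBFP, a monomeric, constitutively fluorescent blue protein derived from Entacmaea quadricolor and noted for rapid maturation and low acid sensitivity. The insert sits between MluI and SalI sites, both of which remain intact after cloning, so the module can be excised or combined with other parts of the same collection by restriction-based assembly. The feature table shows no eukaryotic promoter, polyadenylation signal or mammalian selection marker upstream or downstream of the TagBFP open reading frame, so the plasmid is not an expression vector in its own right. Instead it serves as a source part: the TagBFP cassette is intended to be chained with promoters, other coding sequences, terminators or further modules from the MXS set to build fusion proteins or multi-component reporter constructs. The record does not describe specific downstream assemblies beyond its role as the TagBFP module of this toolkit.
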