Features (pLannotate 1.2.2; 4 found; start..end, strand, type, name):
     26..712     +  CDS            TagBFP: TagBFP is a basic (constitutively fluorescent) blue fluorescent protein published in 2008, derived from Entacmaea quadricolor. It is reported to be a very rapidly-maturing monomer with very low acid sensitivity.
    736..840     +  promoter       AmpR promoter: bla
    841..1701    +  CDS            AmpR: β-lactamase; bla; confers resistance to ampicillin, carbenicillin, and related antibiotics
   1872..2460    +  rep_origin     ori: high-copy-number ColE1/pMB1/pBR322/pUC origin of replication
>Addgene plasmid #62400 | MXS_TagBFP | depositor full sequence | sequence record 102461 | Full Sequence
CATGATATCAAACGCGTAACTCGAGATGAGCGAGCTGATTAAGGAGAACATGCACATGAAGCTGTACATG
GAGGGCACCGTGGACAACCATCACTTCAAGTGCACATCCGAGGGCGAAGGCAAGCCCTACGAGGGCACCC
AGACCATGAGAATCAAGGTGGTCGAGGGCGGCCCTCTCCCCTTCGCCTTCGACATCCTGGCTACTAGCTT
CCTCTACGGCAGCAAGACCTTCATCAACCACACCCAGGGCATCCCCGACTTCTTCAAGCAGTCCTTCCCT
GAGGGCTTCACATGGGAGAGAGTCACCACATACGAAGACGGGGGCGTGCTGACCGCTACCCAGGACACCA
GCCTCCAGGACGGCTGCCTCATCTACAACGTCAAGATCAGAGGGGTGAACTTCACATCCAACGGCCCTGT
GATGCAGAAGAAAACACTCGGCTGGGAGGCCTTCACCGAGACGCTGTACCCCGCTGACGGCGGCCTGGAA
GGCAGAAACGACATGGCCCTGAAGCTCGTGGGCGGGAGCCATCTGATCGCAAACATCAAGACCACATATA
GATCCAAGAAACCCGCTAAGAACCTCAAGATGCCTGGCGTCTACTATGTGGACTACAGACTGGAAAGAAT
CAAGGAGGCCAACAACGAGACCTACGTCGAGCAGCACGAGGTGGCAGTGGCCAGATACGCGGGCCTGGGC
GGCGGCCTGAACGTCGACCAATTCGGGGAAATGTGCGCGGAACCCCTATTTGTTTATTTTTCTAAATACA
TTCAAATATGTATCCGCTCATGAGACAATAACCCTGATAAATGCTTCAATAATATTGAAAAAGGAAGAGT
ATGAGTATTCAACATTTCCGTGTCGCCCTTATTCCCTTTTTTGCGGCATTTTGCCTTCCTGTTTTTGCTC
ACCCAGAAACGCTGGTGAAAGTAAAAGATGCTGAAGATCAGTTGGGTGCACGAGTGGGTTACATCGAACT
GGATCTCAACAGCGGTAAGATCCTTGAGAGTTTTCGCCCCGAAGAACGTTTTCCAATGATGAGCACTTTT
AAAGTTCTGCTATGTGGCGCGGTATTATCCCGTATTGACGCCGGGCAAGAGCAACTCGGTCGCCGCATAC
ACTATTCTCAGAATGACTTGGTTGAGTACTCACCAGTCACAGAAAAGCATCTTACGGATGGCATGACAGT
AAGAGAATTATGCAGTGCTGCCATAACCATGAGTGATAACACTGCGGCCAACTTACTTCTGACAACGATC
GGAGGACCGAAGGAGCTAACCGCTTTTTTGCACAACATGGGGGATCATGTAACTCGCCTTGATCGTTGGG
AACCGGAGCTGAATGAAGCCATACCAAACGACGAGCGTGACACCACGATGCCTGTAGCAATGGCAACAAC
GTTGCGCAAACTATTAACTGGCGAACTACTTACTCTAGCTTCCCGGCAACAATTAATAGACTGGATGGAG
GCGGATAAAGTTGCAGGACCACTTCTGCGCTCGGCCCTTCCGGCTGGCTGGTTTATTGCTGATAAATCTG
GAGCCGGTGAGCGTGGGTCTCGCGGTATCATTGCAGCACTGGGGCCAGATGGTAAGCCCTCCCGTATCGT
AGTTATCTACACGACGGGGAGTCAGGCAACTATGGATGAACGAAATAGACAGATCGCTGAGATAGGTGCC
TCACTGATTAAGCATTGGTAACTGTCAGACCAAGTTTACTCATATATACTTTAGATTGATTTAAAACTTC
ATTTTTAATTTAAAAGGATCTAGGTGAAGATCCTTTTTGATAATCTCATGACCAAAATCCCTTAACGTGA
GTTTTCGTTCCACTGAGCGTCAGACCCCGTAGAAAAGATCAAAGGATCTTCTTGAGATCCTTTTTTTCTG
CGCGTAATCTGCTGCTTGCAAACAAAAAAACCACCGCTACCAGCGGTGGTTTGTTTGCCGGATCAAGAGC
TACCAACTCTTTTTCCGAAGGTAACTGGCTTCAGCAGAGCGCAGATACCAAATACTGTTCTTCTAGTGTA
GCCGTAGTTAGGCCACCACTTCAAGAACTCTGTAGCACCGCCTACATACCTCGCTCTGCTAATCCTGTTA
CCAGTGGCTGCTGCCAGTGGCGATAAGTCGTGTCTTACCGGGTTGGACTCAAGACGATAGTTACCGGATA
AGGCGCAGCGGTCGGGCTGAACGGGGGGTTCGTGCACACAGCCCAGCTTGGAGCGAACGACCTACACCGA
ACTGAGATACCTACAGCGTGAGCTATGAGAAAGCGCCACGCTTCCCGAAGGGAGAAAGGCGGACAGGTAT
CCGGTAAGCGGCAGGGTCGGAACAGGAGAGCGCACGAGGGAGCTTCCAGGGGGAAACGCCTGGTATCTTT
ATAGTCCTGTCGGGTTTCGCCACCTCTGACTTGAGCGTCGATTTTTGTGATGCTCGTCAGGGGGGCGGAG
CCTATGGAAAAACGCCAGCAACGCGGCCTTTTTACGGTTCCTGGCCTTTTGCTGGCCTTTTGCTCACATG
TTCTTTCCTGCGTTATCCCCTGATTCTGTGGATAACCGTATTACCGCCTTTGAGTGAGCTGATACCGCTC
GCCGCAGCCGAACGACCGAGCGCAGCGAGTCAGTGAGC
