>Addgene plasmid #62400 | MXS_TagBFP | addgene partial sequence | sequence record 104632 | pBR322ori-F 5'-GGGAAACGCCTGGTATCTTT-3'
GTGATGCTCGTCAGGGGGGCGGAGCCTATGGAAAAACGCCAGCAACGCGGCCTTTTTACGGTTCCTGGCC
TTTTGCTGGCCTTTTGCTCACATGTTCTTTCCTGCGTTATCCCCTGATTCTGTGGATAACCGTATTACCG
CCTTTGAGTGAGCTGATACCGCTCGCCGCAGCCGAACGACCGAGCGCAGCGAGTCAGTGAGCCATGATAT
CAAACGCGTAACTCGAGATGAGCGAGCTGATTAAGGAGAACATGCACATGAAGCTGTACATGGAGGGCAC
CGTGGACAACCATCACTTCAAGTGCACATCCGAGGGCGAAGGCAAGCCCTACGAGGGCACCCAGACCATG
AGAATCAAGGTGGTCGAGGGCGGCCCTCTCCCCTTCGCCTTCGACATCCTGGCTACTAGCTTCCTCTACG
GCAGCAAGACCTTCATCAACCACACCCAGGGCATCCCCGACTTCTTCAAGCAGTCCTTCCCTGAGGGCTT
CACATGGGAGAGAGTCACCACATACGAAGACGGGGGCGTGCTGACCGCTACCCAGGACACCAGCCTCCAG
GACGGCTGCCTCATCTACAACGTCAAGATCAGAGGGGTGAACTTCACATCCAACGGCCCTGTGATGCA
