>Addgene plasmid #62400 | MXS_TagBFP | addgene partial sequence | sequence record 106878 | BFP-F 5'-CCTTCACCGAGACGCTGTA-3'
GCTCGTGGGCGGGAGCCATCTGATCGCAAACATCAAGACCACATATAGATCCAAGAAACCCGCTAAGAAC
CTCAAGATGCCTGGCGTCTACTATGTGGACTACAGACTGGAAAGAATCAAGGAGGCCAACAACGAGACCT
ACGTCGAGCAGCACGAGGTGGCAGTGGCCAGATACGCGGGCCTGGGCGGCGGCCTGAACGTCGACCAATT
CGGGGAAATGTGCGCGGAACCCCTATTTGTTTATTTTTCTAAATACATTCAAATATGTATCCGCTCATGA
GACAATAACCCTGATAAATGCTTCAATAATATTGAAAAAGGAAGAGTATGAGTATTCAACATTTCCGTGT
CGCCCTTATTCCCTTTTTTGCGGCATTTTGCCTTCCTGTTTTTGCTCACCCAGAAACGCTGGTGAAAGTA
AAAGATGCTGAAGATCAGTTGGGTGCACGAGTGGGTTACATCGAACTGGATCTCAACAGCGGTAAGATCC
TTGAGAGTTTTCGCCCCGAAGAACGTTTTCCAATGATGAGCACTTTTAAAGTTCTGCTATGTGGCGCGGT
ATTATCCCGTATTGACGCCGGGCAAGAGCAACTCGGTCGCCGCATACACTATTCTCAGAATGACTTGGTT
GAGTACTCACCAGTCACAGAAAAGCATCTTACGGATGGCATGACAGTAAGAGAATTATGCAGTGCTGCCA
TAACCATGAGTGATAACACTGCGGCCAACTTACTTCTGACAACGATCGGAGGACCGAAGGAGCTAACCGC
